Addgene plasmid #43238: II-ACAT
Depositing lab: Chad Cowan & Kiran Musunuru. Depositing organization: Harvard University. Publication: A TALEN Genome-Editing System for Generating Human Stem Cell-Based Disease Models. Ding Q, Lee YK, Schaefer EA, Peters DT, Veres A, Kim K, Kuperwasser N, Motola DL, Meissner TB, Hendriks WT, Trevisan M, Gupta RM, Moisan A, Banks E, Friesen M, Schinzel RT, Xia F, Tang A, Xia Y, Figueroa E, Wann A, Ahfeldt T, Daheron L, Zhang F, Rubin LL, Peng LF, Chung RT, Musunuru K, Cowan CA. Cell Stem Cell. 2012 Dec 12. pii: S1934-5909(12)00645-5. doi: 10.1016/j.stem.2012.11.011. PubMed 23246482.
Backbone
  Vector backbone: pCRII-TOPO
  Backbone manufacturer: Invitrogen
  Backbone size w/o insert (bp): 3973
  Vector type: Bacterial Cloning
Growth in bacteria
  Bacterial resistance: Ampicillin and Kanamycin, 100 & 50 μg/mL
  Growth temperature: 37°C
  Growth strain: Top10
  Copy number: High Copy
Gene/Insert
  Gene/Insert name: II-ACAT
  Species: Synthetic
  Insert size (bp): 426
  Cloning method: TOPO Cloning
  Sequencing primers: 5′ T7; 3′ M13-rev
Terms and licenses: Academic/Nonprofit Terms; Industry Terms: Not Available to Industry
How to cite: II-ACAT was a gift from Chad Cowan & Kiran Musunuru (Addgene plasmid # 43238 ; http://n2t.net/addgene:43238 ; RRID:Addgene_43238)
