[The description below was written by a language model from this plasmid's Addgene catalogue record.]
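Description:
II-ACAT is a bacterial cloning plasmid built on the commercial pCRII-TOPO backbone (about 4 kb without insert), into which a 426 bp synthetic fragment was introduced by TOPO cloning. It is a high-copy plasmid propagated in E. coli and carries both ampicillin and kanamycin resistance, so either or both drugs can be used for selection. No feature table is provided, so the individual backbone elements are not itemised. The listed sequencing primers (T7 on the 5′ side and M13 reverse on the 3′ side) show that the insert sits in the usual TOPO cloning site flanked by these standard priming sites. The record lists no mammalian promoter, reporter or expression cassette, and the vector type is given only as bacterial cloning. The plasmid therefore serves as a storage and source vector for the insert, not as an expression construct.

The insert is described only by its name, II-ACAT, and as synthetic; the record does not state explicitly what it encodes. The plasmid was deposited with a publication describing a TALEN genome-editing system for generating human stem cell-based disease models. In that context, the name and the insert size are consistent with a pre-assembled block of four TALE repeat modules recognising the bases A, C, A and T, with "II" probably marking its position in a hierarchical assembly scheme. This reading is an inference from the name and the associated paper, not a recorded fact. On that reading, the plasmid would be one member of a library of multimer building blocks, from which the fragment is excised or amplified and joined with others to build custom TALE DNA-binding arrays for nuclease constructs.
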