>Addgene plasmid #43238 | II-ACAT | depositor partial sequence | sequence record 58503 | II-ACAT sequence 426 bps
CGTCTCGCTTAACCCCAGAGCAGGTCGTGGCAATCGCCTCCAACATTGGCGGGAAACAGGCACTCGAGAC
TGTCCAGCGCCTGCTTCCCGTGCTGTGCCAAGCGCACGGACTCACCCCAGAGCAGGTCGTGGCGATCGCA
AGCCACGACGGAGGAAAGCAAGCCTTGGAAACAGTACAGAGGCTGTTGCCTGTGCTGTGCCAAGCGCACG
GCCTCACCCCAGAGCAGGTCGTGGCAATCGCCTCCAACATTGGCGGGAAACAGGCACTCGAGACTGTCCA
GCGCCTGCTTCCCGTGCTGTGCCAAGCGCACGGATTAACCCCAGAGCAGGTCGTGGCCATTGCCTCGAAT
GGAGGGGGCAAACAGGCGTTGGAAACCGTACAACGATTGCTGCCGGTGCTGTGCCAAGCGCACGGGCTCA
GAGACG
