>Addgene plasmid #43238 | II-ACAT | addgene partial sequence | sequence record 61925 | M13-F20 5'-TGTAAAACGACGGCCAGT-3'
AGGGCGAATTGGGCCCTCTAGATGCATGCTCGAGCGGCCGCCAGTGTGATGGATATCTGCAGAATTCGCC
CTTAGTATCTTTCCTGTGCCCACGTCTCTGAGCCCGTGCGCTTGGCACAGCACCGGCAGCAATCGTTGTA
CGGTTTCCAACGCCTGTTTGCCCCCTCCATTCGAGGCAATGGCCACGACCTGCTCTGGGGTTAATCCGTG
CGCTTGGCACAGCACGGGAAGCAGGCGCTGGACAGTCTCGAGTGCCTGTTTCCCGCCAATGTTGGAGGCG
ATTGCCACGACCTGCTCTGGGGTGAGGCCGTGCGCTTGGCACAGCACAGGCAACAGCCTCTGTACTGTTT
CCAAGGCTTGCTTTCCTCCGTCGTGGCTTGCGATCGCCACGACCTGCTCTGGGGTGAGTCCGTGCGCTTG
GCACAGCACGGGAAGCAGGCGCTGGACAGTCTCGAGTGCCTGTTTCCCGCCAATGTTGGAGGCGATTGCC
ACGACCTGCTCTGGGGTTAAGCGAGACGCGCTAGGACGGCATCTATATAAGGGCGAATTCCAGCACACTG
GCGGCCGTTACTAGTGGATCCGAGCTCGGTACCAAGCTTGGCGTAATCATGGTCATAGCTGTTTCCTGTG
TGAAATTGTTATCCGCTCACAATTCCACACAACATACGAGCCGGAAGCATAAAGTGTAAAGCCTGGGGTG
CCTAATGAGTGAGCTAACTCACATTAATTGCGTTGCGCTCACTGCCCGCTTTCCAGTCGGGAAACCTGTC
GTGCCAGCTGCATTAATGAATCGGCCAACGCGCGGGGAGAGGCGGTTTGCGTATTGGGCGCTCTTCCGCT
TCCTCGCTCACTGACTCGCTGCGCTCGGTCGTTCGGCTGCGGCGAGCGGTATCAGCTCACTCAAAGGCGG
TAATACGGTTATCCACAGAATCAGGGGATAACGCAGGAAAGAACATGTGAGCTAAAGGCCAGC
